>Addgene plasmid #236986 | TEAD3-NanoLuc Fusion Vector | addgene full sequence | sequence record 474691 | Addgene NGS Result
AAGACGCGTGACGTCGGCAGTGAAAAAAATGCTTTATTTGTGAAATTTGTGATGCTATTGCTTTATTTGT
AACCATTATAAGCTGCAATAAACAAGTTAACAACAACAATTGCATTCATTTTATGTTTCAGGTTCAGGGG
GAGGTGTGGGAGGTTTTTTAAAGCAAGTAAAACCTCTACAAATGTGGTATGGCTGATTATGATCCGCGGC
CGCAATACGTCGACGTTATCAGCTGACTTCGTACGAGAGCCTAGGTGTTTCTAGAGTCGCGGCCTTACGC
CAGAATGCGTTCGCACAGCCGCCAGCCGGTCACTCCGTTGATGGTTACTCGGAACAGCAGGGAGCCGTCG
GGGTTGATCAGGCGCTCGTCGATAATTTTGTTGCCGTTCCACAGGGTCCCTGTTACAGTGATCTTTTTGC
CGTCGAACACGGCGATGCCTTCATACGGCCGTCCGAAATAGTCGATCATGTTCGGCGTAACCCCGTCGAT
TACCAGTGTGCCATAGTGCAGGATCACCTTAAAGTGATGATCATCCACAGGGTACACCACCTTAAAAATT
TTTTCGATCTGGCCCATTTGGTCGCCGCTCAGACCTTCATACGGGATGATGACATGGATGTCGATCTTCA
GCCCATTTTCACCGCTCAGGACAATCCTTTGGATCGGAGTTACGGACACCCCGAGATTCTGAAACAAACT
GGACACACCTCCCTGTTCAAGGACTTGGTCCAGGTTGTAGCCGGCTGTCTGTCGCCAGTCCCCAACGAAA
TCTTCGAGTGTGAAGACGCCGCTCGAGCCGAGAGAAACGTCTTTGACGAGCTTGTAGACATGGTGCTGGG
CCCCGTGCTCACTGGTGGAGACTTCGAAGACAAAAGCAATGACAAGCAGGGTCTCCTGGGAGTCCCGGCT
CGTGACCACCTGCAGGATGGTGAAGTTCTCCAGCACGCTGTTCATCATGTACTTCTCGGGCAGGTGCTTC
AGCTTGTGGATGAAGTTGATCATGTACTCGCACATGGGCGAGCGGTGGATACGGTACACAAAGCGCCCGT
TCTCCAGCCTGGCATACTCAGTCTCCACCTTCTCTACCACCTGTTTGCCAAAGGAGCACACCTTGGTGGA
GACGCTGATGGTCATGCTATCAGCAGAGCTGTACTGAGAGCTGACCCCATAGAAGGCTCCCGGGCCCTCC
TGGATGGTGCTGTTGAGGTCGGCCCAGAACTTGACAAGGAAGAAGGCATTAGGGGGCCCCTTCTCATAGA
GCTCCTTCAATCCTCCCTTTTTCTCGGGGAATTTGTCATAGATCTGGCGCACATCTACTGCCTCCAGGGG
TGGGTCTGAGAAGGCGGGGTTCGTCTGGCCGATGTGCACAAACAGGTGTTTGCTGTACGTGTCAGGGTCT
CGCTGCACCTCCATGAAGGCTGAATACTCCAGGAGCCGCAGCCGGGAGGAGGCAATGGTACGGTCCTGCC
ACACAGGCACAGAGGCAGCAGCTGAGGGGAGCGGGGCCAGGGGCTCATAACTGCTGAGCGTCGGCGGCAG
GGGCGGCTGGATGGGGTAGGCTGGCTGTGCAAAGGGCTTGATGTCCTGAGAGGGTCCAGGCTGCTGTCCC
AGGAGAGGGGGGCTGCTCCAGAACCGCGAGGAAGTGGAGAAGACGGCCTGGGGCAGAGGGGAAGGTGGGC
TGAACTTGTTCTGCAGGACACTGGCAGAGACGATCTGGGCAGAGGACATGGACGCCATGCTCTGAAGGGC
TTTGTCCTTGGAGACCTGGTCCAGGTTCATGGCCTTGATGCCAACCTGGTACTCCCGCACCTTCTTCCGA
GCTAGAACCTGTATGTGGCTGGACACCTGTTTTCTCGTCCGAGTCTTCCCCGTCCTCAGTTTAATATAGC
GTGCAATCAACTCATTTCGGCCGTACATCTTGCCCTCGTCTGACAGGATGATCTTCCGCCGGCCGCAGGG
CGGGTAGATGGCCAGGGCCTCCTGGAAGCTCTGCTCGATGTCCGGGCTCCACACGCCCTCCGCATCGTTG
TCCAGCCCCTTGTCCAGGCCCTCGGGCCCATCCTCCCGGGCCTCCCCGGGGCTGCTGCTGGCGTTCCAGC
TGTTGGACGCCATGGCGATCGCTAGCTGCAAAAAGAACAAGTAGCTTGTATTCTATAGTGTCACCTAAAT
GGGCGATCTGACGGTTCACTAAACCAGCTCTGCTTATATAGGCCTCCCTGGCGCGCCACTAGTTATTAAT
AGTAATCAATTACGGGGTCATTAGTTCATAGCCCATATATGGAGTTCCGCGTTACATAACTTACGGTAAA
TGGCCCGCCTGGCTGACCGCCCAACGACCCCCGCCCATTGACGTCAATAATGACGTATGTTCCCATAGTA
ACGCCAATAGGGACTTTCCATTGACGTCAATGGGTGGAGTATTTACGGTAAACTGCCCACTTGGCAGTAC
ATCAAGTGTATCATATGCCAAGTCCGCCCCCTATTGACGTCAATGACGGTAAATGGCCCGCCTGGCATTA
TGCCCAGTACATGACCTTACGGGACTTTCCTACTTGGCAGTACATCTACGTATTAGTCATCGCTATTACC
ATGGTGATGCGGTTTTGGCAGTACACCAATGGGCGTGGATAGCGGTTTGACTCACGGGGATTTCCAAGTC
TCCACCCCATTGACGTCAATGGGAGTTTGTTTTGGCACCAAAATCAACGGGACTTTCCAAAATGTCGTAA
TAACCCCGCCCCGTTGACGCAAATGGGCGGTAGGCGTGTACGGTGGGAGGTCAAATCGAATTCTAATACT
GTTGACAATTAATCATCGGCATAGTATATCGGCATAGTATAATACGACAAGGTGAGGAACTAAACCCAGG
AGGCAGATCATGGAGAAAAAAATCACTGGATATACCACCGTTGATATATCCCAATGGCATCGTAAAGAAC
ATTTTGAGGCATTTCAGTCAGTTGCTCAATGTACCTATAACCAGACCGTTCAGCTGGATATTACGGCCTT
TTTAAAGACCGTAAAGAAAAATAAGCACAAGTTTTATCCGGCCTTTATTCACATTCTTGCCCGCCTGATG
AATGCTCATCCGGAATTCCGTATGGCAATGAAAGACGGTGAGCTGGTGATATGGGATAGTGTTCACCCTT
GTTACACCGTTTTCCATGAGCAAACTGAAACGTTTTCATCGCTCTGGAGTGAATACCACGACGATTTCCG
GCAGTTTCTACACATATATTCGCAAGATGTGGCGTGTTACGGTGAAAACCTGGCCTATTTCCCTAAAGGG
TTTATTGAGAATATGTTTTTCGTCTCAGCCAATCCCTGGGTGAGTTTCACCAGTTTTGATTTAAACGTGG
CCAATATGGACAACTTCTTCGCCCCCGTTTTCACTATGGGCAAATATTATACGCAAGGCGACAAGGTGCT
GATGCCGCTGGCGATTCAGGTTCATCATGCCGTCTGTGATGGCTTCCATGTCGGCAGAATGCTTAATGAA
TTACAACAGTACTGCGATGAGTGGCAGGGCGGGGCGTAAGCGGGACTCTGGGGTTCGAAATGACCGACCA
AGCGACGCCCAACCGGTATCAGCTCACTCAAAGGCGGTAATACGGTTATCCACAGAATCAGGGGATAACG
CAGGAAAGAACATGTGAGCAAAAGGCCAGCAAAAGGCCAGGAACCGTAAAAAGGCCGCGTTGCTGGCGTT
TTTCCATAGGCTCCGCCCCCCTGACGAGCATCACAAAAATCGACGCTCAAGTCAGAGGTGGCGAAACCCG
ACAGGACTATAAAGATACCAGGCGTTTCCCCCTGGAAGCTCCCTCGTGCGCTCTCCTGTTCCGACCCTGC
CGCTTACCGGATACCTGTCCGCCTTTCTCCCTTCGGGAAGCGTGGCGCTTTCTCATAGCTCACGCTGTAG
GTATCTCAGTTCGGTGTAGGTCGTTCGCTCCAAGCTGGGCTGTGTGCACGAACCCCCCGTTCAGCCCGAC
CGCTGCGCCTTATCCGGTAACTATCGTCTTGAGTCCAACCCGGTAAGACACGACTTATCGCCACTGGCAG
CAGCCACTGGTAACAGGATTAGCAGAGCGAGGTATGTAGGCGGTGCTACAGAGTTCTTGAAGTGGTGGCC
TAACTACGGCTACACTAGAAGGACAGTATTTGGTATCTGCGCTCTGCTGAAGCCAGTTACCTTCGGAAAA
AGAGTTGGTAGCTCTTGATCCGGCAAACAAACCACCGCTGGTAGCGGTGGTTTTTTTGTTTGCAAGCAGC
AGATTACGCGCAGAAAAAAAGGATTTCAAGAAGATCCTTTGATCTTTTCTACGGGGTCTGACGCTCAGTG
GAACGAAAACTCACGTTAAGGGATTTTGGTCATGAGATTATCAAAAAGGATCTTCACCTAGATCCTTTTA
TAGTCCGGAATCGTCACACAAAAAACCAACACACAGATGTAATGAAAATAAAGATATTTTATTGCGGCCA
TCGTGATGGCTAGAGTTCAGAAGAACTCGTCAAGAAGGCGATAGAAGGCGATGCGCTGCGAATCGGGAGC
GGCGATACCGTAAAGCACGAGGAAGCGGTCAGCCCATTCGCCGCCAAGCTCTTCAGCAATATCACGGGTA
GCCAACGCTATGTCCTGATAGCGGTCCGCCACACCCAGCCGGCCACAGTCGATGAATCCAGAAAAGCGGC
CATTTTCCACCATGATATTCGGCAAGCAGGCATCGCCGTGGGTCACGACGAGATCCTCGCCGTCGGGCAT
GCGCGCCTTGAGCCTGGCGAACAGTTCGGCTGGCGCGAGCCCCTGATGCTCTTCGTCCAGATCATCCTGA
TCGACAAGACCGGCTTCCATCCGAGTACGTGCTCGCTCGATGCGATGTTTCGCTTGGTGGTCGAATGGGC
AGGTAGCCGGATCAAGCGTATGCAGCCGCCGCATTGCATCAGCCATGATGGATACTTTCTCGGCAGGAGC
AAGGTGAGATGACAGGAGATCCTGCCCCGGCACTTCGCCCAATAGCAGCCAGTCCCTTCCCGCTTCAGTG
ACAACGTCGAGCACAGCTGCGCAAGGAACGCCCGTCGTGGCCAGCCACGATAGCCGCGCTGCCTCGTCCT
GCAGTTCATTCAGGGCACCGGACAGGTCGGTCTTGACAAAAAGAACCGGGCGCCCCTGCGCTGACAGCCG
GAACACGGCGGCATCAGAGCAGCCGATTGTCTGTTGTGCCCAGTCATAGCCGAATAGCCTCTCCACCCAA
GCGGCCGGAGAACCTGCGTGCAATCCATCTTGTTCAATCATGGTGGCATCGATTCCCGGTCAACATCCAG
TACACCTCCGGCACACCGGCTTCCCCAAGGGCGCCACGCTCTCCCACCACAACATCCTCAACAACGGCTA
CTGGGTGGGCCGCACGGTCGGCTACACGGAGCAGGACCGGGTGTGTCTGCCGGTGCCCTTCTACCACTGC
TTCGGCATGGTCATGGGCAACTTGGGCGCCACCTCCCACGCCGCCTGCATCGTCATCCCGGCCCCGTCCT
TCGAGCCGGCGGCGACGCTGGAGGCGGTGCAGCGGGAGAGGTGCACGTCCCTGTACGGCGTCCCCACGAA
GCCGAATTCCACCACACTGGACTAGATGCATGCTCGACAGTGTGATGGATATCTGCAGAATTCGGCTTTC
ACGACACCTGAAATGGAAGAAAAAAACTTTGAACCACTGTCTGAGGCTTGAGAATGAACCAAGATCCAAA
CTCAAAAAGGGCAAATTCCAAGGAGAATTACATCAAGTGCCAAGCTGGCCTAACTTCAGTCTCCACCCAC
TCAGTGTGGGGAAACTCCATCGCATAAAACCCCTCCCCCCAACCTAAAGACGACGTACTCCAAAAGCTCG
AGAACTAATCGAGGTGCCTGGACGGCGCCCGGTACTCCGTGGAGTCACATGAAGCGACGGCTGAGGACGG
AAAGGCCCTTTTCCTTTGTGTGGGTGACTCACCCGCCCGCTCTCCCGAGCGCCGCGTCCTCCATTTTGAG
CTGCCTGCAGCAGGGCCGGGAAGCGGCCATCTTTCCGCTCACGCAACTGGTGCCGACCGGGCCAGCCTTG
CCGCCCAGGGCGGGGCGATACACGGCGGCGCGAGGCCAGGCACCAGAGCAGGCCGGCCAGCTTGAGACTA
CCCCCGTCCGATTCTCGGTGGCCGCGCTCGCAGGCCCCGCCTCGCCGAACATGTGCGCTGGGACGCACGG
GCCCCGTCGCCGCCCGCGGCCCCAAAAACCGAAATACCAGTGTGCAGATCTTGGCCCGCATTTACAAGAC
TATCTTGCCAGAAAAAAAGCGTCGCAGCAGGTCATCAAAAATTTTAAATGGCTAGAGACTTATCGAAAGC
AGCGAGACAGGCGCGAAGGTGCCACCAGATTCGCACGCGGCGGCCCCAGCGCCCAGGCCAGGCCTCAACT
CAAGCACGAGGCGAAGGGGCTCCTTAAGCGCAAGGCCTCGAACTCTCCCACCCACTTCCAACCCGAAGCT
CGGGATCAAGAATCACGTACTGCAGCCAGGTGGAAGTAATTCAAGGCACGCAAGGGCCATAACCCGTAAA
GAGGCCAGGCCCGCGGGAACCACACACGGCACTTACCTGTGTTCTGGCGGCAAACCCGTTGCGAAAAAGA
ACGTTCACGGCGACTACTGCACTTATATACGGTTCTCCCCCACCCTCGGGAAAAAGGCGGAGCCAGTACA
CGACATCACTTTCCCAGTTTACCCCGCGCCACCTTCTCTAGGCACCGGTTCAATTGCCGACCCCTCCCCC
CAACTTCTCGGGGACTGTGGGCGATGTGCGCTCTGCCCACTGACGGGCACCGGAGCC
Features (pLannotate 1.2.2; 16 found; start..end, strand, type, name):
     17..98      -  polyA_signal   SV40 poly(A) signal: SV40 polyadenylation signal
    121..204     -  CDS            large T antigen (fragment): large T antigen from SV40 (simian virus 40)
    275..787     -  CDS            Nluc: NanoLuc® luciferase human codon-optimized
    809..2113    -  CDS            TEAD3: TEAD3_HUMAN - Also known as TEAD5, TEF5. Experimental evidence at protein level: Swiss-Prot protein existence level 1. Transcription factor which plays a key role in the Hippo signaling pathway, a pathway involved in organ size control and tumor suppression by restricting proliferation and promoting apoptosis. The core of this pathway is composed of a kinase cascade wherein MST1/MST2, in complex with its regulatory protein SAV1, phosphorylates and activates LATS1/2 in complex with its regulatory protein MOB1, which in turn phosphorylates and inactivates YAP1 oncoprotein and WWTR1/TAZ. Acts by
   2152..2170    -  promoter       SP6 promoter: promoter for bacteriophage SP6 RNA polymerase
   2196..2218    -  promoter       minimal CMV promoter (fragment): human cytomegalovirus (CMV) immediate early promoter
   2228..2593    +  enhancer       CMV enhancer: human cytomegalovirus immediate early enhancer
   2595..2782    +  promoter       CMV promoter (fragment): human cytomegalovirus (CMV) immediate early promoter
   2801..2848    +  promoter       EM7 promoter: synthetic bacterial promoter&nbsp
   2880..3536    +  CDS            cat: CAT_ECOLX - Experimental evidence at protein level: Swiss-Prot protein existence level 1. This enzyme is an effector of chloramphenicol resistance in bacteria. From Escherichia coli. This protein is used as a marker in many commonly used cloning vectors, such as pACYC184.
   3711..4299    -  rep_origin     ori: high-copy-number ColE1/pMB1/pBR322/pUC origin of replication
   4425..4473    -  polyA_signal   poly(A) signal: synthetic polyadenylation signal
   4500..5291    -  CDS            neo: KKA2_KLEPN - Also known as kan, nptII. Experimental evidence at protein level: Swiss-Prot protein existence level 1. Resistance to kanamycin, neomycin, paromomycin, ribostamycin, butirosin and gentamicin B. From Klebsiella pneumoniae.
   5678..5881    -  intron         EF-1α intron A: truncated intron upstream of the start codon of human EF-1α
   6507..6616    -  intron         EF-1α intron A (fragment): intron upstream of the start codon of human EF-1α
   6617..6828    -  promoter       EF-1α core promoter: core promoter for human elongation factor EF-1α
