[The description below was written by a language model from this plasmid's Addgene catalogue record and pLannotate feature annotations shown in this document.]
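Description:
TEAD3-NanoLuc Fusion Vector is a mammalian expression plasmid of about 6.8 kb, built on the pFC223C NanoLuc CMV-Neo BiBRET-Balanced backbone. It produces human TEAD3 fused at its C terminus to NanoLuc luciferase. It is maintained in E. coli through a high-copy ColE1/pUC-type origin and selected with chloramphenicol. The cat resistance gene sits downstream of a synthetic bacterial EM7 promoter. For selection in mammalian cells, the plasmid carries a separate neomycin phosphotransferase cassette that confers G418 resistance. In the feature table this cassette is driven by the EF-1α core promoter with portions of its intron A, and it ends at a synthetic poly(A) signal.

The payload is the unmutated TEAD3 coding sequence, followed in the same orientation by human codon-optimized NanoLuc and then an SV40 polyadenylation region, which includes a short large T antigen fragment. TEAD3 is a transcription factor in the Hippo signalling pathway, whose kinase cascade inactivates YAP1 and WWTR1/TAZ. The catalogue lists CMV as the promoter. The annotation shows a more unusual layout: only a short minimal CMV promoter fragment lies directly upstream of the fusion, and next to it are a CMV enhancer and a partial CMV promoter on the opposite strand, facing the EM7-cat region. This arrangement may relate to the "balanced" expression design named in the backbone, but the record does not explain it. An SP6 promoter sits just upstream of TEAD3 and could support in vitro transcription.

The stated purpose is simply expression of the TEAD3-NanoLuc fusion in mammalian cells. NanoLuc fusions are commonly used as luminescent donors in bioluminescence resonance energy transfer assays, as the backbone name suggests, but the record does not specify a particular assay.
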