Addgene plasmid #236986: TEAD3-NanoLuc Fusion Vector
Purpose: Express TEAD3-NanoLuc(R) Fusion Protein in Mammalian Cells under a CMV promoter
Depositing lab: Promega Corporation.
Backbone
  Vector backbone: pFC223C NanoLuc(R) CMV-Neo BiBRET-Balanced Vector
  Vector type: Mammalian Expression
  Selectable markers: Neomycin (select with G418)
Growth in bacteria
  Bacterial resistance: Chloramphenicol, 25 μg/mL
  Growth temperature: 37°C
  Growth strain: DH5alpha
  Copy number: High Copy
Gene/Insert
  Gene/Insert name: TEAD3
  Species: H. sapiens (human)
  Mutation: None
  Entrez Gene: TEAD3 (a.k.a. DTEF-1, ETFR-1, TEAD-3, TEAD5, TEF-5, TEF5)
  Promoter: CMV
  Tag / fusion protein: NanoLuc (R) (C terminal on backbone)
  Cloning method: Other
Terms and licenses: Academic/Nonprofit Terms; Industry Terms
How to cite: TEAD3-NanoLuc Fusion Vector was a gift from Promega Corporation (Addgene plasmid # 236986 ; http://n2t.net/addgene:236986 ; RRID:Addgene_236986)
